>Addgene plasmid #14914 | pAJ12 | depositor full sequence | sequence record 8183 | Author sequence
AAGCTTGCATGCCTGCAGGTCGACTCTAGAGGATCCCCGGGATTGGCCAAAGGACCCAAAGGTATGTTTC
GAATGATACTAACATAACATAGAACATTTTCAGGAGGACCCTTGGAGGGTACCGGTAGAAAAAATGAGTA
AAGGAGAAGAACTTTTCACTGGAGTTGTCCCAATTCTTGTTGAATTAGATGGTGATGTTAATGGGCACAA
ATTTTCTGTCAGTGGAGAGGGTGAAGGTGATGCAACATACGGAAAACTTACCCTTAAATTTATTTGCACT
ACTGGAAAACTACCTGTTCCATGGGTAAGTTTAAACATATATATACTAACTAACCCTGATTATTTAAATT
TTCAGCCAACACTTGTCACTACTTTCTGTTATGGTGTTCAATGCTTCTCGAGATACCCAGATCATATGAA
ACGGCATGACTTTTTCAAGAGTGCCATGCCCGAAGGTTATGTACAGGAAAGAACTATATTTTTCAAAGAT
GACGGGAACTACAAGACACGTAAGTTTAAACAGTTCGGTACTAACTAACCATACATATTTAAATTTTCAG
GTGCTGAAGTCAAGTTTGAAGGTGATACCCTTGTTAATAGAATCGAGTTAAAAGGTATTGATTTTAAAGA
AGATGGAAACATTCTTGGACACAAATTGGAATACAACTATAACTCACACAATGTATACATCATGGCAGAC
AAACAAAAGAATGGAATCAAAGTTGTAAGTTTAAACATGATTTTACTAACTAACTAATCTGATTTAAATT
TTCAGAACTTCAAAATTAGACACAACATTGAAGATGGAAGCGTTCAACTAGCAGACCATTATCAACAAAA
TACTCCAATTGGCGATGGCCCTGTCCTTTTACCAGACAACCATTACCTGTCCACACAATCTGCCCTTTCG
AAAGATCCCAACGAAAAGAGAGACCACATGGTCCTTCTTGAGTTTGTAACAGCTGCTGGGATTACACATG
GCATGGATGAACTATACAAATAGCATTCGTAGAATTACGCGTCCTAGGCCTGAATTCCTAGGAATTTATT
TTGATAAGTCTCGCGTATTTTATTTGTAATAATNTTATAATAAGATCAATTTACATTTATACTGATAAAA
TTGACACAATTACACTTTTTATTATAAAATATTTTAAAATATTTCTATCAAAAGGTTTATTTTTGTTTTA
AATATAATGGTTTTTTTTGTAAAAAATACTTATTTCGTTTGATAATCTTTATTCAGAGATTTGAATAATT
TTAAATAAAGTAGTTTAGTTTTCATATAAAAGTTAATGGTATATATAAATATTTAAATAGTAAAGATTGA
ATCAGTATTCAAAATGACACCTAAAAGTTATTCTATTTCTAGCTATAACAATAATAATAAAGATAATTAT
GATACAGATTTAGAAAAAAAAATAAGGTTAAATTAATTAATTCTATTTTTAATTAAAATGATTTAAGGGA
GTTAAATGAAACAGAAACAGATTGGGTCTCTATATATTTAGTTTATGTAATGTTATTTTTTGGTGGAATA
CAAATAACGGTATATTTTACTTCAATGTGGCCATACTTATCAACAATAAATAGTAAGGCAAATGTAGATA
CTTTAGGGTGGGTTGTAGCACTAGTCGGCCGTACGGGCCCTTTCGTCTCGCGCGTTTCGGTGATGACGGT
GAAAACCTCTGACACATGCAGCTCCCGGAGACGGTCACAGCTTGTCTGTAAGCGGATGCCGGGAGCAGAC
AAGCCCGTCAGGGCGCGTCAGCGGGTGTTGGCGGGTGTCGGGGCTGGCTTAACTATGCGGCATCAGAGCA
GATTGTACTGAGAGTGCACCATATGCGGTGTGAAATACCGCACAGATGCGTAAGGAGAAAATACCGCATC
AGGCGGCCTTAAGGGCCTCGTGATACGCCTATTTTTATAGGTTAATGTCATGATAATAATGGTTTCTTAG
ACGTCAGGTGGCACTTTTCGGGGAAATGTGCGCGGAACCCCTATTTGTTTATTTTTCTAAATACATTCAA
ATATGTATCCGCTCATGAGACAATAACCCTGATAAATGCTTCAATAATATTGAAAAAGGAAGAGTATGAG
TATTCAACATTTCCGTGTCGCCCTTATTCCCTTTTTTGCGGCATTTTGCCTTCCTGTTTTTGCTCACCCA
GAAACGCTGGTGAAAGTAAAAGATGCTGAAGATCAGTTGGGTGCACGAGTGGGTTACATCGAACTGGATC
TCAACAGCGGTAAGATCCTTGAGAGTTTTCGCCCCGAAGAACGTTTTCCAATGATGAGCACTTTTAAAGT
TCTGCTATGTGGCGCGGTATTATCCCGTATTGACGCCGGGCAAGAGCAACTCGGTCGCCGCATACACTAT
TCTCAGAATGACTTGGTTGAGTACTCACCAGTCACAGAAAAGCATCTTACGGATGGCATGACAGTAAGAG
AATTATGCAGTGCTGCCATAACCATGAGTGATAACACTGCGGCCAACTTACTTCTGACAACGATCGGAGG
ACCGAAGGAGCTAACCGCTTTTTTGCACAACATGGGGGATCATGTAACTCGCCTTGATCGTTGGGAACCG
GAGCTGAATGAAGCCATACCAAACGACGAGCGTGACACCACGATGCCTGTAGCAATGGCAACAACGTTGC
GCAAACTATTAACTGGCGAACTACTTACTCTAGCTTCCCGGCAACAATTAATAGACTGGATGGAGGCGGA
TAAAGTTGCAGGACCACTTCTGCGCTCGGCCCTTCCGGCTGGCTGGTTTATTGCTGATAAATCTGGAGCC
GGTGAGCGTGGGTCTCGCGGTATCATTGCAGCACTGGGGCCAGATGGTAAGCCCTCCCGTATCGTAGTTA
TCTACACGACGGGGAGTCAGGCAACTATGGATGAACGAAATAGACAGATCGCTGAGATAGGTGCCTCACT
GATTAAGCATTGGTAACTGTCAGACCAAGTTTACTCATATATACTTTAGATTGATTTAAAACTTCATTTT
TAATTTAAAAGGATCTAGGTGAAGATCCTTTTTGATAATCTCATGACCAAAATCCCTTAACGTGAGTTTT
CGTTCCACTGAGCGTCAGACCCCGTAGAAAAGATCAAAGGATCTTCTTGAGATCCTTTTTTTCTGCGCGT
AATCTGCTGCTTGCAAACAAAAAAACCACCGCTACCAGCGGTGGTTTGTTTGCCGGATCAAGAGCTACCA
ACTCTTTTTCCGAAGGTAACTGGCTTCAGCAGAGCGCAGATACCAAATACTGTCCTTCTAGTGTAGCCGT
AGTTAGGCCACCACTTCAAGAACTCTGTAGCACCGCCTACATACCTCGCTCTGCTAATCCTGTTACCAGT
GGCTGCTGCCAGTGGCGATAAGTCGTGTCTTACCGGGTTGGACTCAAGACGATAGTTACCGGATAAGGCG
CAGCGGTCGGGCTGAACGGGGGGTTCGTGCACACAGCCCAGCTTGGAGCGAACGACCTACACCGAACTGA
GATACCTACAGCGTGAGCATTGAGAAAGCGCCACGCTTCCCGAAGGGAGAAAGGCGGACAGGTATCCGGT
AAGCGGCAGGGTCGGAACAGGAGAGCGCACGAGGGAGCTTCCAGGGGGAAACGCCTGGTATCTTTATAGT
CCTGTCGGGTTTCGCCACCTCTGACTTGAGCGTCGATTTTTGTGATGCTCGTCAGGGGGGCGGAGCCTAT
GGAAAAACGCCAGCAACGCGGCCTTTTTACGGTTCCTGGCCTTTTGCTGGCCTTTTGCTCACATGTTCTT
TCCTGCGTTATCCCCTGATTCTGTGGATAACCGTATTACCGCCTTTGAGTGAGCTGATACCGCTCGCCGC
AGCCGAACGACCGAGCGCAGCGAGTCAGTGAGCGAGGAAGCGGAAGAGCGCCCAATACGCAAACCGCCTC
TCCCCGCGCGTTGGCCGATTCATTAATGCAGCTGGCACGACAGGTTTCCCGACTGGAAAGCGGGCAGTGA
GCGCAACGCAATTAATGTGAGTTAGCTCACTCATTAGGCACCCCAGGCTTTACACTTTATGCTTCCGGCT
CGTATGTTGTGTGGAATTGTGAGCGGATAACAATTTCACACAGGAAACAGCTATGACCATGATTACGCCA
AGCTGTAAGTTTAAACATGATCTTACTAACTAACTATTCTCATTTAAATTTTCAGAGCTTAAAAATGGCT
GAAATCACTCACAACGATGGATACGCTAACAACTTGGAAATGAAAT
Features (pLannotate 1.2.2; 11 found; start..end, strand, type, name):
      1..41      -  misc_feature   MCS (fragment): pUC18/19 multiple cloning site
    137..997     +  CDS            sg25: sg25 is a basic (constitutively fluorescent) green fluorescent protein published in 1997, derived from Aequorea victoria.
   1657..1692    +  CDS            rop (fragment): Rop protein, which maintains plasmids at low copy number; rop
   1794..1893    +  misc_feature   bom (fragment): basis of mobility region from pBR322
   1991..2095    +  promoter       AmpR promoter: bla
   2096..2956    +  CDS            AmpR: β-lactamase; bla; confers resistance to ampicillin, carbenicillin, and related antibiotics
   3127..3715    +  rep_origin     ori: high-copy-number ColE1/pMB1/pBR322/pUC origin of replication
   3898..3990    +  CDS            lacI (fragment): lac repressor; lacI; The lac repressor binds to the lac operator to inhibit transcription in E. coli. This inhibition can be relieved by adding lactose or isopropyl-β-D-thiogalactopyranoside (IPTG).
   4003..4024    +  protein_bind   CAP binding site: CAP binding activates transcription in the presence of cAMP. E. coli catabolite activator protein
   4039..4069    +  promoter       lac promoter: promoter for the E. coli lac operon
   4077..4093    +  protein_bind   lac operator: The lac repressor binds to the lac operator to inhibit transcription in E. coli. This inhibition can be relieved by adding lactose or isopropyl-β-D-thiogalactopyranoside (IPTG). lac repressor encoded by lacI
