[The description below was written by a language model from this plasmid's Addgene catalogue record and pLannotate feature annotations shown in this document.]
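Description:
pAJ12 is a promoterless GFP reporter vector for transgene expression in nematodes, specifically the parasitic worm Strongyloides stercoralis. It is built on the pAJ01 backbone (4,226 bp), which the depositor comments relate to the Fire Lab C. elegans vector kit, and the full plasmid is 4,246 nt. In E. coli it is maintained through a high-copy ColE1/pUC-type origin and selected with ampicillin via the bla gene and its native promoter. The annotation also picks up the usual pUC-derived remnants: a partial pUC18/19 polylinker, the CAP site, lac promoter and lac operator, and small fragments of lacI, rop and bom that are not expected to be functional.

The payload is a GFP coding region, recorded as the S65C variant. The automated annotation matches it to a related Aequorea victoria green fluorescent protein. According to the depositor, it is followed by the 3' UTR of the S. stercoralis era-1 gene, although that element is not picked up in the feature table. The only "insert" is a 20 bp synthetic multiple cloning site (MCS3) placed between MluI and AvrII sites, both of which are retained; its exact position relative to the GFP cassette is not stated in the record. Because no worm promoter is present, the plasmid should not express GFP on its own. It serves as a recipient into which candidate promoters or other regulatory or coding sequences can be cloned. The associated work indicates that endogenous Strongyloides non-coding control elements such as this 3' UTR are needed for successful transgenesis, and that vectors sharing it were used to test cell- and tissue-specific expression and co-transformation in this parasite.
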