Addgene plasmid #14914: pAJ12
Depositing lab: James Lok. Depositing organization: University of Pennsylvania. Publication: Strongyloides stercoralis: cell- and tissue-specific transgene expression and co-transformation with vector constructs incorporating a common multifunctional 3' UTR. Junio AB, Li X, Massey HC, Nolan TJ, Todd Lamitina S, Sundaram MV, Lok JB. Exp Parasitol. 2008 Feb . 118(2):253-65. 10.1016/j.exppara.2007.08.018 PubMed 17945217.
Backbone
  Vector backbone: pAJ01
  Backbone size w/o insert (bp): 4226
  Vector type: Worm Expression
Growth in bacteria
  Bacterial resistance: Ampicillin, 100 μg/mL
  Growth temperature: 37°C
  Growth strain: DH5alpha
  Copy number: Unknown
Gene/Insert
  Gene/Insert name: multiple cloning site 3 (alt name: MCS3)
  Species: S. stercoralis (nematode)
  Insert size (bp): 20
  Tag / fusion protein: GFP(S65C) (N terminal on backbone)
  Cloning method: Restriction Enzyme; 5′ cloning site MluI (not destroyed); 3′ cloning site AvrII (not destroyed)
  Sequencing primers: 5′ M13 forward
Terms and licenses: Academic/Nonprofit Terms; Industry Terms: Not Available to Industry
Depositor comments: Promoterless gfp expression construct with era-1 3' UTR and inserted Mulitple cloning site 3 (MCS3). See Fire Lab C. elegans Vector Kit 1995 Documetation. PAPER:Int J Parasitol. 2006 May 31;36(6):671-9. Epub 2006 Feb 7 Successful transgenesis of the parasitic nematode Strongyloides stercoralis requires endogenous non-coding control elements.
How to cite: pAJ12 was a gift from James Lok (Addgene plasmid # 14914 ; http://n2t.net/addgene:14914 ; RRID:Addgene_14914)
